>Addgene plasmid #85563 | sgALK(B) | depositor partial sequence | sequence record 165769 | U6-Fwd, covering sgRNA target sequence
CAACCGCCTGTTAGAGAGATAATTGGAATTAATTTGACTGTAAACACAAAGATATTAGTACAAAATACGT
GACGTAGAAAGTAATAATTTCTTGGGTAGTTTGCAGTTTTAAAATTATGTTTTAAAATGGACTATCATAT
GCTTACCGTAACTTGAAAGTATTTCGATTTCTTGGCTTTATATATCTTGTGGAAAGGACGAAACACCGAG
AACATTGTTCGCTGCATTGTTTTAGAGCTAGAAATAGCAAGTTAAAATAAGGCTAGTCCGTTATCAACTT
GAAAAAGTGGCACCGAGTCGGTGCTTTTTTGTTTTAGAGCTAGAAATAGCAAGTTAAAATAAGGCTAGTC
CGTTTTTAGCGCGTGCGCCAATTCTGCAGACAAATGGCTCTAGAGGTACCCGTTACATAACTTACGGTAA
ATGGCCCGCCTGGCTGACCGCCCAACGACCCCCGCCCATTGACGTCAATAGTAACGCCAATAGGGACTTT
CCATTGACGTCAATGGGTGGAGTATTTACGGTAAACTGCCCACTTGGCAGTACATCAAGTGTATCATATG
CCAAGTACGCCCCCTATTGACGTCAATGACGGTAAATGGCCCGCCTGGCATTGTGCCCAGTACATGACCT
TATGGGACTTTCCTACTTGGCAGTACATCTACGTATTAGTCATCGCTATTACCATGGTCGAGGTGAGCCC
CACGTTCTGCTTCACTCTCCCCATCTCCCC
