>Addgene plasmid #85563 | sgALK(B) | addgene partial sequence | sequence record 171517 | Addgene Partial NGS Result
TGCCTTCGCCCCGTGCCCCGCTCCGCCGCCGCCTCGCGCCGCCCGCCCCGGCTCTGACTGACCGCGTTAC
TCCCACAGGTGAGCGGGCGGGACGGCCCTTCTCCTCCGGGCTGTAATTAGCTGAGCAAGAGGTAAGGGTT
TAAGGGATGGTTGGTTGGTGGGGTATTAATGTTTAATTACCTGGAGCACCTGCCTGAAATCACTTTTTTT
CAGGTTGGACCGGTGCCACCATGGACTATAAGGACCACGACGGAGACTACAAGGATCATGATATTGATTA
CAAAGACGATGACGATAAGATGGCCCCAAAGAAGAAGCGGAAGGTCGGTATCCACGGAGTCCCAGCAGCC
GACAAGAAGTACAGCATCGGCCTGGACATCGGCACCAACTCTGTGGGCTGGGCCGTGATCACCGACGAGT
ACAAGGTGCCCAGCAAGAAATTCAAGGTGCTGGGCAACACCGACCGGCACAGCATCAAGAAGAACCTGAT
CGGAGCCCTGCTGTTCGACAGCGGCGAAACAGCCGAGGCCACCCGGCTGAAGAGAACCGCCAGAAGAAGA
TACACCAGACGGAAGAACCGGATCTGCTATCTGCAAGAGATCTTCAGCAACGAGATGGCCAAGGTGGACG
ACAGCTTCTTCCACAGACTGGAAGAGTCCTTCCTGGTGGAAGAGGATAAGAAGCACGAGCGGCACCCCAT
CTTCGGCAACATCGTGGACGAGGTGGCCTACCACGAGAAGTACCCCACCATCTACCACCTGAGAAAGAAA
CTGGTGGACAGCACCGACAAGGCCGACCTGCGGCTGATCTATCTGGCCCTGGCCCACATGATCAAGTTCC
GGGGCCACTTCCTGATCGAGGGCGACCTGAACCCCGACAACAGCGACGTGGACAAGCTGTTCATCCAGCT
GGTGCAGACCTACAACCAGCTGTTCGAGGAAAACCCCATCAACGCCAGCGGCGTGGACGCCAAGGCCATC
CTGTCTGCCAGACTGAGCAAGAGCAGACGGCTGGAAAATCTGATCGCCCAGCTGCCCGGCGAGAAGAAGA
ATGGCCTGTTCGGAAACCTGATTGCCCTGAGCCTGGGCCTGACCCCCAACTTCAAGAGCAACTTCGACCT
GGCCGAGGATGCCAAACTGCAGCTGAGCAAGGACACCTACGACGACGACCTGGACAACCTGCTGGCCCAG
ATCGGCGACCAGTACGCCGACCTGTTTCTGGCCGCCAAGAACCTGTCCGACGCCATCCTGCTGAGCGACA
TCCTGAGAGTGAACACCGAGATCACCAAGGCCCCCCTGAGCGCCTCTATGATCAAGAGATACGACGAGCA
CCACCAGGACCTGACCCTGCTGAAAGCTCTCGTGCGGCAGCAGCTGCCTGAGAAGTACAAAGAGATTTTC
TTCGACCAGAGCAAGAACGGCTACGCCGGCTACATTGACGGCGGAGCCAGCCAGGAAGAGTTCTACAAGT
TCATCAAGCCCATCCTGGAAAAGATGGACGGCACCGAGGAACTGCTCGTGAAGCTGAACAGAGAGGACCT
GCTGCGGAAGCAGCGGACCTTCGACAACGGCAGCATCCCCCACCAGATCCACCTGGGAGAGCTGCACGCC
ATTCTGCGGCGGCAGGAAGATTTTTACCCATTCCTGAAGGACAACCGGGAAAAGATCGAGAAGATCCTGA
CCTTCCGCATCCCCTACTACGTGGGCCCTCTGGCCAGGGGAAACAGCAGATTCGCCTGGATGACCAGAAA
GAGCGAGGAAACCATCACCCCCTGGAACTTCGAGGAAGTGGTGGACAAGGGCGCTTCCGCCCAGAGCTTC
ATCGAGCGGATGACCAACTTCGATAAGAACCTGCCCAACGAGAAGGTGCTGCCCAAGCACAGCCTGCTGT
ACGAGTACTTCACCGTGTATAACGAGCTGACCAAAGTGAAATACGTGACCGAGGGAATGAGAAAGCCCGC
CTTCCTGAGCGGCGAGCAGAAAAAGGCCATCGTGGACCTGCTGTTCAAGACCAACCGGAAAGTGACCGTG
AAGCAGCTGAAAGAGGACTACTTCAAGAAAATCGAGTGCTTCGACTCCGTGGAAATCTCCGGCGTGGAAG
ATCGGTTCAACGCCTCCCTGGGCACATACCACGATCTGCTGAAAATTATCAAGGACAAGGACTTCCTGGA
CAATGAGGAAAACGAGGACATTCTGGAAGATATCGTGCTGACCCTGACACTGTTTGAGGACAGAGAGATG
ATCGAGGAACGGCTGAAAACCTATGCCCACCTGTTCGACGACAAAGTGATGAAGCAGCTGAAGCGGCGGA
GATACACCGGCTGGGGCAGGCTGAGCCGGAAGCTGATCAACGGCATCCGGGACAAGCAGTCCGGCAAGAC
AATCCTGGATTTCCTGAAGTCCGACGGCTTCGCCAACAGAAACTTCATGCAGCTGATCCACGACGACAGC
CTGACCTTTAAAGAGGACATCCAGAAAGCCCAGGTGTCCGGCCAGGGCGATAGCCTGCACGAGCACATTG
CCAATCTGGCCGGCAGCCCCGCCATTAAGAAGGGCATCCTGCAGACAGTGAAGGTGGTGGACGAGCTCGT
GAAAGTGATGGGCCGGCACAAGCCCGAGAACATCGTGATCGAAATGGCCAGAGAGAACCAGACCACCCAG
AAGGGACAGAAGAACAGCCGCGAGAGAATGAAGCGGATCGAAGAGGGCATCAAAGAGCTGGGCAGCCAGA
TCCTGAAAGAACACCCCGTGGAAAACACCCAGCTGCAGAACGAGAAGCTGTACCTGTACTACCTGCAGAA
TGGGCGGGATATGTACGTGGACCAGGAACTGGACATCAACCGGCTGTCCGACTACGATGTGGACCATATC
GTGCCTCAGAGCTTTCTGAAGGACGACTCCATCGACAACAAGGTGCTGACCAGAAGCGACAAGAACCGGG
GCAAGAGCGACAACGTGCCCTCCGAAGAGGTCGTGAAGAAGATGAAGAACTACTGGCGGCAGCTGCTGAA
CGCCAAGCTGATTACCCAGAGAAAGTTCGACAATCTGACCAAGGCCGAGAGAGGCGGCCTGAGCGAACTG
GATAAGGCCGGCTTCATCAAGAGACAGCTGGTGGAAACCCGGCAGATCACAAAGCACGTGGCACAGATCC
TGGACTCCCGGATGAACACTAAGTACGACGAGAATGACAAGCTGATCCGGGAAGTGAAAGTGATCACCCT
GAAGTCCAAGCTGGTGTCCGATTTCCGGAAGGATTTCCAGTTTTACAAAGTGCGCGAGATCAACAACTAC
CACCACGCCCACGACGCCTACCTGAACGCCGTCGTGGGAACCGCCCTGATCAAAAAGTACCCTAAGCTGG
AAAGCGAGTTCGTGTACGGCGACTACAAGGTGTACGACGTGCGGAAGATGATCGCCAAGAGCGAGCAGGA
AATCGGCAAGGCTACCGCCAAGTACTTCTTCTACAGCAACATCATGAACTTTTTCAAGACCGAGATTACC
CTGGCCAACGGCGAGATCCGGAAGCGGCCTCTGATCGAGACAAACGGCGAAACCGGGGAGATCGTGTGGG
ATAAGGGCCGGGATTTTGCCACCGTGCGGAAAGTGCTGAGCATGCCCCAAGTGAATATCGTGAAAAAGAC
CGAGGTGCAGACAGGCGGCTTCAGCAAAGAGTCTATCCTGCCCAAGAGGAACAGCGATAAGCTGATCGCC
AGAAAGAAGGACTGGGACCCTAAGAAGTACGGCGGCTTCGACAGCCCCACCGTGGCCTATTCTGTGCTGG
TGGTGGCCAAAGTGGAAAAGGGCAAGTCCAAGAAACTGAAGAGTGTGAAAGAGCTGCTGGGGATCACCAT
CATGGAAAGAAGCAGCTTCGAGAAGAATCCCATCGACTTTCTGGAAGCCAAGGGCTACAAAGAAGTGAAA
AAGGACCTGATCATCAAGCTGCCTAAGTACTCCCTGTTCGAGCTGGAAAACGGCCGGAAGAGAATGCTGG
CCTCTGCCGGCGAACTGCAGAAGGGAAACGAACTGGCCCTGCCCTCCAAATATGTGAACTTCCTGTACCT
GGCCAGCCACTATGAGAAGCTGAAGGGCTCCCCCGAGGATAATGAGCAGAAACAGCTGTTTGTGGAACAG
CACAAGCACTACCTGGACGAGATCATCGAGCAGATCAGCGAGTTCTCCAAGAGAGTGATCCTGGCCGACG
CTAATCTGGACAAAGTGCTGTCCGCCTACAACAAGCACCGGGATAAGCCCATCAGAGAGCAGGCCGAGAA
TATCATCCACCTGTTTACCCTGACCAATCTGGGAGCCCCTGCCGCCTTCAAGTACTTTGACACCACCATC
GACCGGAAGAGGTACACCAGCACCAAAGAGGTGCTGGACGCCACCCTGATCCACCAGAGCATCACCGGCC
TGTACGAGACACGGATCGACCTGTCTCAGCTGGGAGGCGACAAAAGGCCGGCGGCCACGAAAAAGGCCGG
CCAGGCAAAAAAGAAAAAGGAATTCGGCAGTGGAGAGGGCAGAGGAAGTCTGCTAACATGCGGTGACGTC
GAGGAGAATCCTGGCCCAATGACCGAGTACAAGCCCACGGTGCGCCTCGCCACCCGCGACGACGTCCCCA
GGGCCGTACGCACCCTCGCCGCCGCGTTCGCCGACTACCCCGCCACGCGCCACACCGTCGATCCGGACCG
CCACATCGAGCGGGTCACCGAGCTGCAAGAACTCTTCCTCACGCGCGTCGGGCTCGACATCGGCAAGGTG
TGGGTCGCGGACGACGGCGCCGCGGTGGCGGTCTGGACCACGCCGGAGAGCGTCGAAGCGGGGGCGGTGT
TCGCCGAGATCGGCCCGCGCATGGCCGAGTTGAGCGGTTCCCGGCTGGCCGCGCAGCAACAGATGGAAGG
CCTCCTGGCGCCGCACCGGCCCAAGGAGCCCGCGTGGTTCCTGGCCACCGTCGGCGTCTCGCCCGACCAC
CAGGGCAAGGGTCTGGGCAGCGCCGTCGTGCTCCCCGGAGTGGAGGCGGCCGAGCGCGCCGGGGTGCCCG
CCTTCCTGGAGACCTCCGCGCCCCACAACCTCCCCTTCTACGAGCGGCTCGGCTTCACCGTCACCGCCGA
CGTCGAGGTGCCCGAAGGACCGCGCACCTGGTGCATGACCCGCAAGCCCGGTGCCTGAGAATTCTAACTA
GAGCTCGCTGATCAGCCTCGACTGTGCCTTCTAGTTGCCAGCCATCTGTTGTTTGCCCCTCCCCCGTGCC
TTCCTTGACCCTGGAAGGTGCCACTCCCACTGTCCTTTCCTAATAAAATGAGGAAATTGCATCGCATTGT
CTGAGTAGGTGTCATTCTATTCTGGGGGGTGGGGTGGGGCAGGACAGCAAGGGGGAGGATTGGGAAGAGA
ATAGCAGGCATGCTGGGGAGCGGCCGCAGGAACCCCTAGTGATGGAGTTGGCCACTCCCTCTCTGCGCGC
TCGCTCGCTCACTGAGGCCGGGCGACCAAAGGTCGCCCGACGCCCGGGCTTTGCCCGGGCGGCCTCAGTG
AGCGAGCGAGCGCGCAGCTGCCTGCAGGGGCGCCTGATGCGGTATTTTCTCCTTACGCATCTGTGCGGTA
TTTCACACCGCATA
[95 nt withheld, positions 5615-5709]
T
[46 nt withheld, positions 5711-5756]
C
[141 nt withheld, positions 5758-5898]
CCTTTGACGTTGGAGTCCACGTTCTTT
[37 nt withheld, positions 5926-5962]
ACTCTATCTCGGGCTATTCTTTTGATTTATAAGGGATTTTGCCGATTTCGGTCTATTGGTTAAAAAATGA
GCTGATTTAACAAAAATTTAACGCGAATTTTAACAAAATATTAACGTTTACAATTTTATGGTGCACTCTC
AGTACAATCTGCTCTGATGCCGCATAGTTAAGCCAGCCCCGACACCCGCCAACACCCGCTGACGCGCCCT
GACGGGCTTGTCTGCTCCCGGCATCCGCTTACAGACAAGCTGTGACCGTCTCCGGGAGCTGCATGTGTCA
GAGGTTTTCACCGTCATCACCGAAACGCGCGAGACGAAAGGGCCTCGTGATACGCCTATTTTTATAGGTT
AATGTCATGATAATAATGGTTTCTTAGACGTCAGGTGGCACTTTTCGGGGAAATGTGCGCGGAACCCCTA
TTTGTTTATTTTTCTAAATACATTCAAATATGTATCCGCTCATGAGACAATAACCCTGATAAATGCTTCA
ATAATATTGAAAAAGGAAGAGTATGAGTATTCAACATTTCCGTGTCGCCCTTATTCCCTTTTTTGCGGCA
TTTTGCCTTCCTGTTTTTGCTCACCCAGAAACGCTGGTGAAAGTAAAAGATGCTGAAGATCAGTTGGGTG
CACGAGTGGGTTACATCGAACTGGATCTCAACAGCGGTAAGATCCTTGAGAGTTTTCGCCCCGAAGAACG
TTTTCCAATGATGAGCACTTTTAAAGTTCTGCTATGTGGCGCGGTATTATCCCGTATTGACGCCGGGCAA
GAGCAACTCGGTCGCCGCATACACTATTCTCAGAATGACTTGGTTGAGTACTCACCAGTCACAGAAAAGC
ATCTTACGGATGGCATGACAGTAAGAGAATTATGCAGTGCTGCCATAACCATGAGTGATAACACTGCGGC
CAACTTACTTCTGACAACGATCGGAGGACCGAAGGAGCTAACCGCTTTTTTGCACAACATGGGGGATCAT
GTAACTCGCCTTGATCGTTGGGAACCGGAGCTGAATGAAGCCATACCAAACGACGAGCGTGACACCACGA
TGCCTGTAGCAATGGCAACAACGTTGCGCAAACTATTAACTGGCGAACTACTTACTCTAGCTTCCCGGCA
ACAATTAATAGACTGGATGGAGGCGGATAAAGTTGCAGGACCACTTCTGCGCTCGGCCCTTCCGGCTGGC
TGGTTTATTGCTGATAAATCTGGAGCCGGTGAGCGTGGAAGCCGCGGTATCATTGCAGCACTGGGGCCAG
ATGGTAAGCCCTCCCGTATCGTAGTTATCTACACGACGGGGAGTCAGGCAACTATGGATGAACGAAATAG
ACAGATCGCTGAGATAGGTGCCTCACTGATTAAGCATTGGTAACTGTCAGACCAAGTTTACTCATATATA
CTTTAGATTGATTTAAAACTTCATTTTTAATTTAAAAGGATCTAGGTGAAGATCCTTTTTGATAATCTCA
TGACCAAAATCCCTTAACGTGAGTTTTCGTTCCACTGAGCGTCAGACCCCGTAGAAAAGATCAAAGGATC
TTCTTGAGATCCTTTTTTTCTGCGCGTAATCTGCTGCTTGCAAACAAAAAAACCACCGCTACCAGCGGTG
GTTTGTTTGCCGGATCAAGAGCTACCAACTCTTTTTCCGAAGGTAACTGGCTTCAGCAGAGCGCAGATAC
CAAATACTGTTCTTCTAGTGTAGCCGTAGTTAGGCCACCACTTCAAGAACTCTGTAGCACCGCCTACATA
CCTCGCTCTGCTAATCCTGTTACCAGTGGCTGCTGCCAGTGGCGATAAGTCGTGTCTTACCGGGTTGGAC
TCAAGACGATAGTTACCGGATAAGGCGCAGCGGTCGGGCTGAACGGGGGGTTCGTGCACACAGCCCAGCT
TGGAGCGAACGACCTACACCGAACTGAGATACCTACAGCGTGAGCTATGAGAAAGCGCCACGCTTCCCGA
AGGGAGAAAGGCGGACAGGTATCCGGTAAGCGGCAGGGTCGGAACAGGAGAGCGCACGAGGGAGCTTCCA
GGGGGAAACGCCTGGTATCTTTATAGTCCTGTCGGGTTTCGCCACCTCTGACTTGAGCGTCGATTTTTGT
GATGCTCGTCAGGGGGGCGGAGCCTATGGAAAAACGCCAGCAACGCGGCCTTTTTACGGTTCCTGGCCTT
TTGCTGGCCTTTTGCTCACATGTGAGGGCCTATTTCCCATGATTCCTTCATATTTGCATATACGATACAA
GGCTGTTAGAGAGATAATTGGAATTAATTTGACTGTAAACACAAAGATATTAGTACAAAATACGTGACGT
AGAAAGTAATAATTTCTTGGGTAGTTTGCAGTTTTAAAATTATGTTTTAAAATGGACTATCATATGCTTA
CCGTAACTTGAAAGTATTTCGATTTCTTGGCTTTATATATCTTGTGGAAAGGACGAAACACCGAGAACAT
TGTTCGCTGCATTGTTTTAGAGCTAGAAATAGCAAGTTAAAATAAGGCTAGTCCGTTATCAACTTGAAAA
AGTGGCACCGAGTCGGTGCTTTTTTGTTTTAGAGCTAGAAATAGCAAGTTAAAATAAGGCTAGTCCGTTT
TTAGCGCGTGCGCCAATTCTGCAGACAAATGGCTCTAGAGGTACCCGTTACATAACTTACGGTAAATGGC
CCGCCTGGCTGACCGCCCAACGACCCCCGCCCATTGACGTCAATAGTAACGCCAATAGGGACTTTCCATT
GACGTCAATGGGTGGAGTATTTACGGTAAACTGCCCACTTGGCAGTACATCAAGTGTATCATATGCCAAG
TACGCCCCCTATTGACGTCAATGACGGTAAATGGCCCGCCTGGCATTGTGCCCAGTACATGACCTTATGG
GACTTTCCTACTTGGCAGTACATCTACGTATTAGTCATCGCTATTACCATGGTCGAGGTGAGCCCCACGT
TCTGCTTCACTCTCCCCATCTCCCCCCCCTCCCCACCCCCAATTTTGTATTTATTTATTTTTTAATTATT
TTGTGCAGCGATGGGGGC
