[The description below was written by a language model from this plasmid's Addgene catalogue record.]
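Description:
sgALK(B) is a mammalian expression plasmid of about 9.2 kb built on the pSpCas9(BB)-2A-Puro (PX459) backbone, an all-in-one CRISPR/Cas9 vector. The only recorded modification is the insertion of a guide sequence directed against human ALK (anaplastic lymphoma receptor tyrosine kinase), positioned to direct cleavage around codon F1174. The guide was cloned between the backbone's two BbsI sites, which were destroyed in the process, as is usual for this cloning scheme. The plasmid is propagated in E. coli under ampicillin selection; its copy number is listed as unknown, and no feature table accompanies the record, so origins of replication and exact regulatory elements are not itemised.

From general knowledge of the PX459 design, the sgRNA is placed upstream of the Cas9-binding scaffold and transcribed from a human U6 Pol III promoter, while a separate Pol II cassette expresses Streptococcus pyogenes Cas9 linked through a 2A self-cleaving peptide to puromycin N-acetyltransferase. A single transfection therefore supplies both nuclease and guide, and puromycin, the recorded selectable marker, allows enrichment of transfected mammalian cells.

The associated work concerns CRISPR-barcoding, an approach for modelling intratumour genetic heterogeneity and analysing oncogenic driver mutations. In that context, a guide cutting near F1174 would be expected to serve for introducing defined sequence changes at this position of the ALK locus by homology-directed repair. The record does not describe the donor template or the specific edits. The "(B)" suffix suggests it is one of several ALK guides, but this is not stated.
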