Addgene plasmid #85563: sgALK(B)
Purpose: Expresses sgRNA targeting human ALK around codon F1174
Depositing lab: Luca Grumolato. Depositing organization: INSERM U982, Génomique fonctionnelle et physiopathologie neuronale et neuroendocrine. Publication: CRISPR-Barcoding for Intratumor Genetic Heterogeneity Modeling and Functional Analysis of Oncogenic Driver Mutations. Guernet A, Mungamuri SK, Cartier D, Sachidanandam R, Jayaprakash A, Adriouch S, Vezain M, Charbonnier F, Rohkin G, Coutant S, Yao S, Ainani H, Alexandre D, Tournier I, Boyer O, Aaronson SA, Anouar Y, Grumolato L. Mol Cell. 2016 Aug 4;63(3):526-38. doi: 10.1016/j.molcel.2016.06.017. Epub 2016 Jul 21. PubMed 27453044.
Backbone
  Vector backbone: pSpCas9(BB)-2A-Puro (PX459)
  Backbone manufacturer: Feng Zhang
  Total vector size (bp): 9200
  Modifications to backbone: Insertion of a sgRNA sequence targeting ALK
  Vector type: Mammalian Expression
  Selectable markers: Puromycin
Growth in bacteria
  Bacterial resistance: Ampicillin, 100 μg/mL
  Growth temperature: 37°C
  Growth strain: DH5alpha
  Copy number: Unknown
Gene/Insert
  Gene/Insert name: anaplastic lymphoma receptor tyrosine kinase
  gRNA/shRNA sequence: AGAACATTGTTCGCTGCATT
  Species: H. sapiens (human)
  Entrez Gene: ALK (a.k.a. ALK1, CD246, NBLST3)
  Cloning method: Restriction Enzyme; 5′ cloning site BbsI (destroyed during cloning); 3′ cloning site BbsI (destroyed during cloning)
  Sequencing primers: 5′ GAGGGCCTATTTCCCATGATTCC
Terms and licenses: Academic/Nonprofit Terms; Industry Terms: Not Available to Industry
How to cite: sgALK(B) was a gift from Luca Grumolato (Addgene plasmid # 85563 ; http://n2t.net/addgene:85563 ; RRID:Addgene_85563)
